Addgene plasmid #110719: pLVX-CMV200
Purpose: (Empty Backbone) Lentiviral system for reduced ectopic expression.
Depositing lab: Kevin Dean & Reto Fiolka. Depositing organization: University of Texas Southwestern Medical Center. Publication: Diagonally Scanned Light-Sheet Microscopy for Fast Volumetric Imaging of Adherent Cells. Dean KM, Roudot P, Reis CR, Welf ES, Mettlen M, Fiolka R. Biophys J. 2016 Mar 29;110(6):1456-65. doi: 10.1016/j.bpj.2016.01.029. PubMed 27028654.
Backbone
  Vector backbone: pLVX
  Backbone size (bp): 8000
  Modifications to backbone: Truncated CMV promoter, altered MCS.
  Vector type: Mammalian Expression, Lentiviral
Growth in bacteria
  Bacterial resistance: Ampicillin, 100 μg/mL
  Growth temperature: 37°C
  Growth strain: NEB Stable
  Copy number: High Copy
Gene/Insert
  Cloning method: Restriction Enzyme
Terms and licenses: Academic/Nonprofit Terms; Industry Terms: Not Available to Industry
How to cite: pLVX-CMV200 was a gift from Kevin Dean & Reto Fiolka (Addgene plasmid # 110719 ; http://n2t.net/addgene:110719 ; RRID:Addgene_110719)
