[The description below was written by a language model from this plasmid's Addgene catalogue record and the feature table of its GenBank file.]
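Description:
pLVX-CMV200 is an empty lentiviral backbone derived from pLVX, intended for mammalian expression of transgenes at deliberately reduced levels. According to the catalogue entry, the parental vector was modified by truncating the CMV promoter and altering the multiple cloning site, so that a gene inserted by restriction cloning is transcribed more weakly than from a full-length CMV promoter. This is useful where strong overexpression would distort the biology, for example when fluorescently tagged proteins are imaged in live cells, the context of the associated light-sheet microscopy work. The plasmid is propagated in E. coli through a high-copy ColE1/pUC-type origin and selected with ampicillin via the bla gene. A recombination-deficient strain is recommended, as is usual for LTR-containing plasmids.

The annotated sequence shows the standard HIV-1-based transfer vector layout. Two full-length LTRs (both labelled as 3' LTR by the automated annotation) flank the Psi packaging signal, the Rev response element for Rev-dependent nuclear export of the genomic RNA, and the cPPT/CTS, which aids nuclear import of the preintegration complex. These are followed by the MCS and a WPRE that enhances transcript stability and expression. An SV40 polyadenylation signal and lac promoter/operator remnants lie in the plasmid backbone. The small gp41 peptide and Factor Xa site features are probably incidental matches within the env-derived and WPRE sequences.

The truncated CMV promoter is not itself annotated, but it presumably occupies the unannotated gap between the cPPT/CTS and the MCS. No mammalian selection marker or reporter is annotated. The sequence record is 6630 bp, shorter than the approximate 8000 bp backbone size in the catalogue.
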