LOCUS       Exported 6630 bp ds-DNA circular SYN 13-MAY-2021
DEFINITION  Lentiviral system for reduced ectopic expression..
ACCESSION   .
VERSION     .
KEYWORDS    pLVX-CMV200
SOURCE      synthetic DNA construct
  ORGANISM  synthetic DNA construct
REFERENCE   1 (bases 1 to 6630)
  AUTHORS   Dean KM, Roudot P, Reis CR, Welf ES, Mettlen M, Fiolka R
  TITLE     Diagonally Scanned Light-Sheet Microscopy for Fast Volumetric
            Imaging of Adherent Cells.
  JOURNAL   Biophys J. 2016 Mar 29;110(6):1456-65. doi:
            10.1016/j.bpj.2016.01.029.
  PUBMED    27028654
REFERENCE   2 (bases 1 to 6630)
  AUTHORS   .
  TITLE     Direct Submission
  JOURNAL   Exported May 13, 2021 from SnapGene Server 1.1.58
            http://www.snapgene.com
FEATURES             Location/Qualifiers
     source          1..6630
                     /organism="synthetic DNA construct"
                     /mol_type="other DNA"
     LTR             1..634
                     /label=3' LTR
                     /note="3' long terminal repeat (LTR) from HIV-1"
     misc_feature    681..806
                     /label=HIV-1 Psi
                     /note="packaging signal of human immunodeficiency virus
                     type 1"
     misc_feature    1303..1536
                     /label=RRE
                     /note="The Rev response element (RRE) of HIV-1 allows for
                     Rev-dependent mRNA export from the nucleus to the
                     cytoplasm."
     CDS             1721..1765
                     /codon_start=1
                     /product="antigenic peptide corresponding to amino acids
                     655 to 669 of the HIV envelope protein gp41 (Lutje Hulsik
                     et al., 2013)"
                     /label=gp41 peptide
                     /note="recognized by the 2H10 single-chain llama nanobody"
                     /translation="KNEQELLELDKWASL"
     misc_feature    2028..2143
                     /label=cPPT/CTS
                     /note="central polypurine tract and central termination
                     sequence of HIV-1 (lacking the first T)"
     misc_feature    2402..2458
                     /label=MCS
                     /note="multiple cloning site"
     misc_feature    2599..3187
                     /label=WPRE
                     /note="woodchuck hepatitis virus posttranscriptional
                     regulatory element"
     primer_bind     complement(2652..2672)
                     /label=WPRE-R
                     /note="WPRE, reverse primer"
     CDS             complement(3070..3081)
                     /codon_start=1
                     /product="Factor Xa recognition and cleavage site"
                     /label=Factor Xa site
                     /translation="IEGR"
     LTR             3394..4027
                     /label=3' LTR
                     /note="3' long terminal repeat (LTR) from HIV-1"
     primer_bind     complement(4155..4171)
                     /label=M13 rev
                     /note="common sequencing primer, one of multiple similar
                     variants"
     primer_bind     complement(4155..4171)
                     /label=M13 Reverse
                     /note="In lacZ gene. Also called M13-rev"
     primer_bind     complement(4168..4190)
                     /label=M13/pUC Reverse
                     /note="In lacZ gene"
     protein_bind    4179..4195
                     /label=lac operator
                     /bound_moiety="lac repressor encoded by lacI"
                     /note="The lac repressor binds to the lac operator to
                     inhibit transcription in E. coli. This inhibition can be
                     relieved by adding lactose or
                     isopropyl-beta-D-thiogalactopyranoside (IPTG)."
     promoter        complement(4203..4233)
                     /label=lac promoter
                     /note="promoter for the E. coli lac operon"
     protein_bind    4248..4269
                     /label=CAP binding site
                     /bound_moiety="E. coli catabolite activator protein"
                     /note="CAP binding activates transcription in the presence
                     of cAMP."
     primer_bind     complement(4386..4403)
                     /label=L4440
                     /note="L4440 vector, forward primer"
     rep_origin      complement(4557..5145)
                     /direction=LEFT
                     /label=ori
                     /note="high-copy-number ColE1/pMB1/pBR322/pUC origin of
                     replication"
     primer_bind     complement(4637..4656)
                     /label=pBR322ori-F
                     /note="pBR322 origin, forward primer"
     CDS             complement(5316..6176)
                     /codon_start=1
                     /gene="bla"
                     /product="beta-lactamase"
                     /label=AmpR
                     /note="confers resistance to ampicillin, carbenicillin, and
                     related antibiotics"
                     /translation="MSIQHFRVALIPFFAAFCLPVFAHPETLVKVKDAEDQLGARVGYI
                     ELDLNSGKILESFRPEERFPMMSTFKVLLCGAVLSRIDAGQEQLGRRIHYSQNDLVEYS
                     PVTEKHLTDGMTVRELCSAAITMSDNTAANLLLTTIGGPKELTAFLHNMGDHVTRLDRW
                     EPELNEAIPNDERDTTMPVAMATTLRKLLTGELLTLASRQQLIDWMEADKVAGPLLRSA
                     LPAGWFIADKSGAGERGSRGIIAALGPDGKPSRIVVIYTTGSQATMDERNRQIAEIGAS
                     LIKHW"
     primer_bind     5939..5958
                     /label=Amp-R
                     /note="Ampicillin resistance gene, reverse primer"
     promoter        complement(6177..6281)
                     /gene="bla"
                     /label=AmpR promoter
     polyA_signal    6329..6463
                     /label=SV40 poly(A) signal
                     /note="SV40 polyadenylation signal"
     primer_bind     complement(6366..6385)
                     /label=SV40pA-R
                     /note="SV40 polyA, reverse primer"
     primer_bind     6420..6439
                     /label=EBV-rev
                     /note="SV40 polyA terminator, reverse primer"
ORIGIN
        1 tggaagggct aattcactcc caaagaagac aagatatcct tgatctgtgg atctaccaca
       61 cacaaggcta cttccctgat tagcagaact acacaccagg gccaggggtc agatatccac
      121 tgacctttgg atggtgctac aagctagtac cagttgagcc agataaggta gaagaggcca
      181 ataaaggaga gaacaccagc ttgttacacc ctgtgagcct gcatgggatg gatgacccgg
      241 agagagaagt gttagagtgg aggtttgaca gccgcctagc atttcatcac gtggcccgag
      301 agctgcatcc ggagtacttc aagaactgct gatatcgagc ttgctacaag ggactttccg
      361 ctggggactt tccagggagg cgtggcctgg gcgggactgg ggagtggcga gccctcagat
      421 cctgcatata agcagctgct ttttgcctgt actgggtctc tctggttaga ccagatctga
      481 gcctgggagc tctctggcta actagggaac ccactgctta agcctcaata aagcttgcct
      541 tgagtgcttc aagtagtgtg tgcccgtctg ttgtgtgact ctggtaacta gagatccctc
      601 agaccctttt agtcagtgtg gaaaatctct agcagtggcg cccgaacagg gacttgaaag
      661 cgaaagggaa accagaggag ctctctcgac gcaggactcg gcttgctgaa gcgcgcacgg
      721 caagaggcga ggggcggcga ctggtgagta cgccaaaaat tttgactagc ggaggctaga
      781 aggagagaga tgggtgcgag agcgtcagta ttaagcgggg gagaattaga tcgcgatggg
      841 aaaaaattcg gttaaggcca gggggaaaga aaaaatataa attaaaacat atagtatggg
      901 caagcaggga gctagaacga ttcgcagtta atcctggcct gttagaaaca tcagaaggct
      961 gtagacaaat actgggacag ctacaaccat cccttcagac aggatcagaa gaacttagat
     1021 cattatataa tacagtagca accctctatt gtgtgcatca aaggatagag ataaaagaca
     1081 ccaaggaagc tttagacaag atagaggaag agcaaaacaa aagtaagacc accgcacagc
     1141 aagcggccgg ccgctgatct tcagacctgg aggaggagat atgagggaca attggagaag
     1201 tgaattatat aaatataaag tagtaaaaat tgaaccatta ggagtagcac ccaccaaggc
     1261 aaagagaaga gtggtgcaga gagaaaaaag agcagtggga ataggagctt tgttccttgg
     1321 gttcttggga gcagcaggaa gcactatggg cgcagcgtca atgacgctga cggtacaggc
     1381 cagacaatta ttgtctggta tagtgcagca gcagaacaat ttgctgaggg ctattgaggc
     1441 gcaacagcat ctgttgcaac tcacagtctg gggcatcaag cagctccagg caagaatcct
     1501 ggctgtggaa agatacctaa aggatcaaca gctcctgggg atttggggtt gctctggaaa
     1561 actcatttgc accactgctg tgccttggaa tgctagttgg agtaataaat ctctggaaca
     1621 gatttggaat cacacgacct ggatggagtg ggacagagaa attaacaatt acacaagctt
     1681 aatacactcc ttaattgaag aatcgcaaaa ccagcaagaa aagaatgaac aagaattatt
     1741 ggaattagat aaatgggcaa gtttgtggaa ttggtttaac ataacaaatt ggctgtggta
     1801 tataaaatta ttcataatga tagtaggagg cttggtaggt ttaagaatag tttttgctgt
     1861 actttctata gtgaatagag ttaggcaggg atattcacca ttatcgtttc agacccacct
     1921 cccaaccccg aggggacccg acaggcccga aggaatagaa gaagaaggtg gagagagaga
     1981 cagagacaga tccattcgat tagtgaacgg atctcgacgg tatcgccttt aaaagaaaag
     2041 gggggattgg ggggtacagt gcaggggaaa gaatagtaga cataatagca acagacatac
     2101 aaactaaaga attacaaaaa caaattacaa aaattcaaaa ttttcgggtt tattacaggg
     2161 acagcagaga tccagtttat cgatagttat taatagtaat caattacggg gtcattagtt
     2221 catagcccat atatggagtt ccgcgttaca taacttacgg taaatggccc gcctggctga
     2281 ccgcccaacg acccccgccc attgacgtca ataatgacgt acgttcccat agtaacgcca
     2341 atagggactt tccattgacg tcaatgggtg gagtatttac ggtccgctag cgctaactag
     2401 tagatctcga gctcaagctt cgaattctgc agtcgacggt accgcgggcc cgggatccac
     2461 cggatctaga taactgatca taatcagcca taccacattt gtagaggttt tacttgcttt
     2521 aaaaaacctc ccacacctcc ccctgaacct gaaacataaa atgaatgcaa ttgttgttgt
     2581 taacgacgcg tctggaacaa tcaacctctg gattacaaaa tttgtgaaag attgactggt
     2641 attcttaact atgttgctcc ttttacgcta tgtggatacg ctgctttaat gcctttgtat
     2701 catgctattg cttcccgtat ggctttcatt ttctcctcct tgtataaatc ctggttgctg
     2761 tctctttatg aggagttgtg gcccgttgtc aggcaacgtg gcgtggtgtg cactgtgttt
     2821 gctgacgcaa cccccactgg ttggggcatt gccaccacct gtcagctcct ttccgggact
     2881 ttcgctttcc ccctccctat tgccacggcg gaactcatcg ccgcctgcct tgcccgctgc
     2941 tggacagggg ctcggctgtt gggcactgac aattccgtgg tgttgtcggg gaagctgacg
     3001 tcctttccat ggctgctcgc ctgtgttgcc acctggattc tgcgcgggac gtccttctgc
     3061 tacgtccctt cggccctcaa tccagcggac cttccttccc gcggcctgct gccggctctg
     3121 cggcctcttc cgcgtcttcg ccttcgccct cagacgagtc ggatctccct ttgggccgcc
     3181 tccccgcctg gaattaattc tgcagtcgag acctagaaaa acatggagca atcacaagta
     3241 gcaatacagc agctaccaat gctgattgtg cctggctaga agcacaagag gaggaggagg
     3301 tgggttttcc agtcacacct caggtacctt taagaccaat gacttacaag gcagctgtag
     3361 atcttagcca ctttttaaaa gaaaagaggg gactggaagg gctaattcac tcccaacgaa
     3421 gacaagatat ccttgatctg tggatctacc acacacaagg ctacttccct gattagcaga
     3481 actacacacc agggccaggg gtcagatatc cactgacctt tggatggtgc tacaagctag
     3541 taccagttga gccagataag gtagaagagg ccaataaagg agagaacacc agcttgttac
     3601 accctgtgag cctgcatggg atggatgacc cggagagaga agtgttagag tggaggtttg
     3661 acagccgcct agcatttcat cacgtggccc gagagctgca tccggagtac ttcaagaact
     3721 gctgatatcg agcttgctac aagggacttt ccgctgggga ctttccaggg aggcgtggcc
     3781 tgggcgggac tggggagtgg cgagccctca gatcctgcat ataagcagct gctttttgcc
     3841 tgtactgggt ctctctggtt agaccagatc tgagcctggg agctctctgg ctaactaggg
     3901 aacccactgc ttaagcctca ataaagcttg ccttgagtgc ttcaagtagt gtgtgcccgt
     3961 ctgttgtgtg actctggtaa ctagagatcc ctcagaccct tttagtcagt gtggaaaatc
     4021 tctagcagta gtagttcatg tcatcttatt attcagtatt tataacttgc aaagaaatga
     4081 atatcagaga gtgagaggcc ttgacattgc tagcgtttac cgtcgacctc tagctagagc
     4141 ttggcgtaat catggtcata gctgtttcct gtgtgaaatt gttatccgct cacaattcca
     4201 cacaacatac gagccggaag cataaagtgt aaagcctggg gtgcctaatg agtgagctaa
     4261 ctcacattaa ttgcgttgcg ctcactgccc gctttccagt cgggaaacct gtcgtgccag
     4321 ctgcattaat gaatcggcca acgcgcgggg agaggcggtt tgcgtattgg gcgctcttcc
     4381 gcttcctcgc tcactgactc gctgcgctcg gtcgttcggc tgcggcgagc ggtatcagct
     4441 cactcaaagg cggtaatacg gttatccaca gaatcagggg ataacgcagg aaagaacatg
     4501 tgagcaaaag gccagcaaaa ggccaggaac cgtaaaaagg ccgcgttgct ggcgtttttc
     4561 cataggctcc gcccccctga cgagcatcac aaaaatcgac gctcaagtca gaggtggcga
     4621 aacccgacag gactataaag ataccaggcg tttccccctg gaagctccct cgtgcgctct
     4681 cctgttccga ccctgccgct taccggatac ctgtccgcct ttctcccttc gggaagcgtg
     4741 gcgctttctc atagctcacg ctgtaggtat ctcagttcgg tgtaggtcgt tcgctccaag
     4801 ctgggctgtg tgcacgaacc ccccgttcag cccgaccgct gcgccttatc cggtaactat
     4861 cgtcttgagt ccaacccggt aagacacgac ttatcgccac tggcagcagc cactggtaac
     4921 aggattagca gagcgaggta tgtaggcggt gctacagagt tcttgaagtg gtggcctaac
     4981 tacggctaca ctagaagaac agtatttggt atctgcgctc tgctgaagcc agttaccttc
     5041 ggaaaaagag ttggtagctc ttgatccggc aaacaaacca ccgctggtag cggtggtttt
     5101 tttgtttgca agcagcagat tacgcgcaga aaaaaaggat ctcaagaaga tcctttgatc
     5161 ttttctacgg ggtctgacgc tcagtggaac gaaaactcac gttaagggat tttggtcatg
     5221 agattatcaa aaaggatctt cacctagatc cttttaaatt aaaaatgaag ttttaaatca
     5281 atctaaagta tatatgagta aacttggtct gacagttacc aatgcttaat cagtgaggca
     5341 cctatctcag cgatctgtct atttcgttca tccatagttg cctgactccc cgtcgtgtag
     5401 ataactacga tacgggaggg cttaccatct ggccccagtg ctgcaatgat accgcgagac
     5461 ccacgctcac cggctccaga tttatcagca ataaaccagc cagccggaag ggccgagcgc
     5521 agaagtggtc ctgcaacttt atccgcctcc atccagtcta ttaattgttg ccgggaagct
     5581 agagtaagta gttcgccagt taatagtttg cgcaacgttg ttgccattgc tacaggcatc
     5641 gtggtgtcac gctcgtcgtt tggtatggct tcattcagct ccggttccca acgatcaagg
     5701 cgagttacat gatcccccat gttgtgcaaa aaagcggtta gctccttcgg tcctccgatc
     5761 gttgtcagaa gtaagttggc cgcagtgtta tcactcatgg ttatggcagc actgcataat
     5821 tctcttactg tcatgccatc cgtaagatgc ttttctgtga ctggtgagta ctcaaccaag
     5881 tcattctgag aatagtgtat gcggcgaccg agttgctctt gcccggcgtc aatacgggat
     5941 aataccgcgc cacatagcag aactttaaaa gtgctcatca ttggaaaacg ttcttcgggg
     6001 cgaaaactct caaggatctt accgctgttg agatccagtt cgatgtaacc cactcgtgca
     6061 cccaactgat cttcagcatc ttttactttc accagcgttt ctgggtgagc aaaaacagga
     6121 aggcaaaatg ccgcaaaaaa gggaataagg gcgacacgga aatgttgaat actcatactc
     6181 ttcctttttc aatattattg aagcatttat cagggttatt gtctcatgag cggatacata
     6241 tttgaatgta tttagaaaaa taaacaaata ggggttccgc gcacatttcc ccgaaaagtg
     6301 ccacctgacg tcgacggatc gggagatcaa cttgtttatt gcagcttata atggttacaa
     6361 ataaagcaat agcatcacaa atttcacaaa taaagcattt ttttcactgc attctagttg
     6421 tggtttgtcc aaactcatca atgtatctta tcatgtctgg atcaactgga taactcaagc
     6481 taaccaaaat catcccaaac ttcccacccc ataccctatt accactgcca attacctgtg
     6541 gtttcattta ctctaaacct gtgattcctc tgaattattt tcattttaaa gaaattgtat
     6601 ttgttaaata tgtactacaa acttagtagt
//
