>Addgene plasmid #110719 | pLVX-CMV200 | depositor partial sequence | sequence record 218280 | MCS
NNNNNNNNNNNNNTGCATTCNTTTNNTGTTTCAGGTTCNGGGGGNAGGTGTGGGNNGGTTTTTTAAAGCA
AGTAAAACCTCTACAAATGTGGTATGGCTGATTATGATCAGTTATCTAGATCCGGTGGATCCCGGGCCCG
CGGTACCGTCGACTGCAGAATTCGAAGCTTGAGCTCGAGATCTACTAGTTAGCGCTAGCGGACCGTAAAT
ACTCCACCCATTGACGTCAATGGAAAGTCCCTATTGGCGTTACTATGGGAACGTACGTCATTATTGACGT
CAATGGGCGGGGGTCGTTGGGCGGTCAGCCAGGCGGGCCATTTACCGTAAGTTATGTAACGCGGAACTCC
ATATATGGGCTATGAACTAATGACCCCGTAATTGATTACTATTAATAACTATCGATAAACTGGATCTCTG
CTGTCCCTGTAATAAACCCGAAAATTTTGAATTTTTGTAATTTGTTTTTGTAATTCTTTAGTTTGTATGT
CTGTTGCTATTATGTCTACTATTCTTTCCCCTGCACTGTACCCCCCAATCCCCCCTTTTCTTTTAAAGGC
GATACCGTCGAGATCCGTTCACTAATCGAATGGATCTGTCTCTGTCTCTCTCTCCACCTTCTTCTTCTAT
TCCTTCGGGCCTGTCGGGTCCCCTCGGGGTTGGGAGGTGGGTCTGAAACGATAATGGTGAATATCCCTGC
CTAACTCTATTCACTATAGAAAGTACAGCAAAAACTATTCTTAAACCTACCAAGCCTCCTACTATCATTA
TGAATAATTTTATATACCACAGCCAATTTGTTATGTTAAACCAATTCCACAAACTTGCCCATTTATCTAA
TTCCAATAATTCTTGTTCATTCTTTTCTTGCTGGTTTTGCGATTCTTCAATTAAGGAGTGTATTAAGCTT
GTGTAATTGTTAATTTCTCTGTCCCACTCCATCCAGGTCGTGTGATTCCAAATCTGTTCCAGAGATTTAT
TACTCCAACTAGCATTCCANGCACAGCAGTGGNGCAAATGAGTTTTCCAGAGCAACCCCAATCCCCAGNA
GCTNNNATCTTTNNNATCTTTCCNCANNNNNNNNNNNNNNCTGNTNATGCCCANACTGNNNNNNCAACNN
NANGCNNNNGCNCCCTCAANNNCNNCNNNNAAATTNNNTNNNNCTGNNNN
